Addgene plasmid #32551: pACBB-eGFP
Depositing lab: Claudia Schmidt-dannert. Depositing organization: University of Minnesota. Publication: Optimized compatible set of BioBrick vectors for metabolic pathway engineering. Vick JE, Johnson ET, Choudhary S, Bloch SE, Lopez-Gallego F, Srivastava P, Tikh IB, Wawrzyn GT, Schmidt-Dannert C. Appl Microbiol Biotechnol. 2011 Dec;92(6):1275-86. Epub 2011 Oct 28. 10.1007/s00253-011-3633-4 PubMed 22033566.
Backbone
  Vector backbone: pACBB
  Vector type: Synthetic Biology
Growth in bacteria
  Bacterial resistance: Chloramphenicol, 25 μg/mL
  Growth temperature: 37°C
  Growth strain: DH5alpha
  Copy number: High Copy
Gene/Insert
  Gene/Insert name: eGFP
  Insert size (bp): 719
  Entrez Gene: eGFP (a.k.a. pPRS3a_01)
  Promoter: Consitutive lac
  Tag / fusion protein: His (C terminal on backbone)
  Cloning method: Restriction Enzyme; 5′ cloning site NdeI (not destroyed); 3′ cloning site NsiI (not destroyed)
  Sequencing primers: 5′ pBBinF (CATCCTGAACTTATCTAGACC); 3′ pBBinR (GCAGGTCCTGAAGTTAACTAG)
Terms and licenses: Academic/Nonprofit Terms; Industry Terms: Not Available to Industry
How to cite: pACBB-eGFP was a gift from Claudia Schmidt-dannert (Addgene plasmid # 32551 ; http://n2t.net/addgene:32551 ; RRID:Addgene_32551)
