[The description below was written by a language model from this plasmid's Addgene catalogue record and pLannotate feature annotations shown in this document.]
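Description:
pACBB-eGFP is a 3.8 kb bacterial expression plasmid from a set of mutually compatible BioBrick-style vectors developed for metabolic pathway engineering in E. coli. Its pACBB backbone appears to derive from a pACYC184-type plasmid. It carries the p15A origin of replication, which can coexist with ColE1-type plasmids in the same cell, and a chloramphenicol acetyltransferase (cat) gene under its native promoter for chloramphenicol selection. The catalogue entry lists the plasmid as high copy, whereas the p15A origin is annotated as medium-copy. The feature table also shows short fragments of the tetracycline resistance gene and its promoter, IS1, resD, an RSF-type origin and a bom region. These are partial matches, probably remnants of the parental backbone rather than functional elements.

The payload is an EGFP coding sequence of about 720 bp, inserted between NdeI and NsiI sites that are both retained, so the reporter can be exchanged for another gene of interest. Expression is driven by a lac promoter with an upstream CAP binding site. The record describes this promoter as constitutive, and no lac operator or lacI gene is annotated. A polyhistidine tag encoded by the backbone lies just downstream of EGFP and provides a C-terminal His fusion for affinity purification or detection.

In this form the plasmid serves as a fluorescent reporter for the pACBB vector, allowing expression from this backbone to be assessed. It is also a starting point for cloning genes that will be co-expressed with partners carried on compatible plasmids when assembling multi-gene pathways.
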