Features (pLannotate 1.2.2; 14 found; start..end, strand, type, name):
    355..448     +  CDS            TcR (fragment): tetracycline efflux protein; tet; confers resistance to tetracycline
    445..502     -  CDS            TcR (fragment): tetracycline efflux protein; tet; confers resistance to tetracycline
    492..587     +  CDS            resD (fragment): REDF_ECOLI - Also known as D. Protein inferred from homology: Swiss-Prot protein existence level 3. Acts as a repressor of transcription and as a site-specific resolvase that cleaves at the RfsF site. From Escherichia coli (strain K12).
    888..1544    -  CDS            cat: CAT_ECOLX - Experimental evidence at protein level: Swiss-Prot protein existence level 1. This enzyme is an effector of chloramphenicol resistance in bacteria. From Escherichia coli. This protein is used as a marker in many commonly used cloning vectors, such as pACYC184.
   1545..1647    -  promoter       cat promoter: promoter of the E. coli cat gene encoding chloramphenicol acetyltransferase
   1768..1911    +  mobile_element IS1 (fragment): prokaryotic transposable element IS1
   2030..2085    -  rep_origin     RSF ori (fragment): Plasmids containing the RSF 1030 origin of replication can be propagated in E. coli cells that contain additional plasmids with compatible origins.
   2173..2717    -  rep_origin     p15A ori: Plasmids containing the medium-copy-number p15A origin of replication can be propagated in E. coli cells that contain a second plasmid with the ColE1 origin.
   2829..2847    +  promoter       tet promoter (fragment): E. coli promoter for tetracycline efflux protein gene
   2907..2928    +  protein_bind   CAP binding site: CAP binding activates transcription in the presence of cAMP. E. coli catabolite activator protein
   2943..2973    +  promoter       lac promoter: promoter for the E. coli lac operon
   3019..3738    +  CDS            EGFP: the original enhanced GFP (Yang et al., 1996) mammalian codon-optimized
   3764..3781    +  CDS            7xHis (fragment): 6xHis affinity tag
   3785..3821    -  misc_feature   bom (fragment): basis of mobility region from pBR322
>Addgene plasmid #32551 | pACBB-eGFP | depositor full sequence | sequence record 37550 | pACBB-eGFP sequence 3848 bps
TCGGGCAGCGTTGGGTCCTGGCCACGGGTGCGCATGATCGTGCTCCTGTCGTTGAGGACCCGGCTAGGCT
GGCGGGGTTGCCTTACTGGTTAGCAGAATGAATCACCGATACGCGAGCGAACGTGAAGCGACTGCTGCTG
CAAAACGTCTGCGACCTGAGCAACAACATGAATGGTCTTCGGTTTCCGTGTTTCGTAAAGTCTGGAAACG
CGGAAGTCCCCTACGTGCTGCTGAAGTTGCCCGCAACAGAGAGTGGAACCAACCGGTGATACCACGATAC
TATGACTGAGAGTCAACGCCATGAGCGGCCTCATTTCTTATTCTGAGTTACAACAGTCCGCACCGCTGTC
CGGTAGCTCCTTCCGGTGGGCGCGGGGCATGACTATCGTCGCCGCACTTATGACTGTCTTCTTTATCATG
CAACTCGTAGGACAGGTGCCGGCAGCGCCCAACAGTCCCCCGGCCACGGGGCCTGCCACCATACCCACGC
CGAAACAAGCGCCCTGCACCATTATGTTCCGGATCTGCATCGCAGGATGCTGCTGGCTACCCTGTGGAAC
ACCTACATCTGTATTAACGAAGCGCTAACCGTTTTTATCAGGCTCTGGGAGGCAGAATAAATGATCATAT
CGTCAATTATTACCTCCACGGGGAGAGCCTGAGCAAACTGGCCTCAGGCATTTGAGAAGCACACGGTCAC
ACTGCTTCCGGTAGTCAATAAACCGGTAAACCAGCAATAGACATAAGCGGCTATTTAACGACCCTGCCCT
GAACCGACGACCGGGTCGAATTTGCTTTCGAATTTCTGCCATTCATCCGCTTATTATCACTTATTCAGGC
GTAGCACCAGGCGTTTAAGGGCACCAATAACTGCCTTAAAAAAATTACGCCCCGCCCTGCCACTCATCGC
AGTACTGTTGTAATTCATTAAGCATTCTGCCGACATGGAAGCCATCACAGACGGCATGATGAACCTGAAT
CGCCAGCGGCATCAGCACCTTGTCGCCTTGCGTATAATATTTGCCCATGGTGAAAACGGGGGCGAAGAAG
TTGTCCATATTGGCCACGTTTAAATCAAAACTGGTGAAACTCACCCAGGGATTGGCTGAGACGAAAAACA
TATTCTCAATAAACCCTTTAGGGAAATAGGCCAGGTTTTCACCGTAACACGCCACATCTTGCGAATATAT
GTGTAGAAACTGCCGGAAATCGTCGTGGTATTCACTCCAGAGCGATGAAAACGTTTCAGTTTGCTCATGG
AAAACGGTGTAACAAGGGTGAACACTATCCCATATCACCAGCTCACCGTCTTTCATTGCCATACGGAACT
CCGGATGAGCATTCATCAGGCGGGCAAGAATGTGAATAAAGGCCGGATAAAACTTGTGCTTATTTTTCTT
TACGGTCTTTAAAAAGGCCGTAATATCCAGCTGAACGGTCTGGTTATAGGTACATTGAGCAACTGACTGA
AATGCCTCAAAATGTTCTTTACGATGCCATTGGGATATATCAACGGTGGTATATCCAGTGATTTTTTTCT
CCATTTTAGCTTCCTTAGCTCCTGAAAATCTCGATAACTCAAAAAATACGCCCGGTAGTGATCTTATTTC
ATTATGGTGAAAGTTGGAACCTCTTACGTGCCGATCAACGTCTCATTTTCGCCAAAAGTTGGCCCAGGGC
TTCCCGGTATCAACAGGGACACCAGGATTTATTTATTCTGCGAAGTGATCTTCCGTCACAGGTATTTATT
CGGCGCAAAGTGCGTCGGGTGATGCTGCCAACTTACTGATTTAGTGTATGATGGTGTTTTTGAGGTGCTC
CAGTGGCTTCTGTTTCTATCAGCTGTCCCTCCTGTTCAGCTACTGACGGGGTGGTGCGTAACGGCAAAAG
CACCGCCGGACATCAGCGCTAGCGGAGTGTATACTGGCTTACTATGTTGGCACTGATGAGGGTGTCAGTG
AAGTGCTTCATGTGGCAGGAGAAAAAAGGCTGCACCGGTGCGTCAGCAGAATATGTGATACAGGATATAT
TCCGCTTCCTCGCTCACTGACTCGCTACGCTCGGTCGTTCGACTGCGGCGAGCGGAAATGGCTTACGAAC
GGGGCGGAGATTTCCTGGAAGATGCCAGGAAGATACTTAACAGGGAAGTGAGAGGGCCGCGGCAAAGCCG
TTTTTCCATAGGCTCCGCCCCCCTGACAAGCATCACGAAATCTGACGCTCAAATCAGTGGTGGCGAAACC
CGACAGGACTATAAAGATACCAGGCGTTTCCCCTGGCGGCTCCCTCGTGCGCTCTCCTGTTCCTGCCTTT
CGGTTTACCGGTGTCATTCCGCTGTTATGGCCGCGTTTGTCTCATTCCACGCCTGACACTCAGTTCCGGG
TAGGCAGTTCGCTCCAAGCTGGACTGTATGCACGAACCCCCCGTTCAGTCCGACCGCTGCGCCTTATCCG
GTAACTATCGTCTTGAGTCCAACCCGGAAAGACATGCAAAAGCACCACTGGCAGCAGCCACTGGTAATTG
ATTTAGAGGAGTTAGTCTTGAAGTCATGCGCCGGTTAAGGCTAAACTGAAAGGACAAGTTTTGGTGACTG
CGCTCCTCCAAGCCAGTTACCTCGGTTCAAAGAGTTGGTAGCTCAGAGAACCTTCGAAAAACCGCCCTGC
AAGGCGGTTTTTTCGTTTTCAGAGCAAGAGATTACGCGCAGACCAAAACGATCTCAAGAAGATCATCTTA
TTAATCAGATAAAATATTTCAAGATTTCAGTGCAATTTATCTCTTCAAATGTAGCACCTGAAGTCAGCCC
CATACGATATAAGTTGTAATTCTCATGTTTGACAGCTTATCATCGATGAATTCATCCTGAACTTATCTAG
ACCCGACTGGAAAGCGGGCAGTGAGCGCAACGCAATTAATGTGAGTTAGCTCACTCATTAGGCACCCCAG
GCTTTACACTTTATGCTTCCGGCTCGTATGTTGTGTGGAATTGTGAGCGTCTAGTAGAAGGAGGAGATCT
GGATCCATATGGTGAGCAAGGGCGAGGAGCTGTTCACCGGGGTGGTGCCCATCCTGGTCGAGCTGGACGG
CGACGTAAACGGCCACAAGTTCAGCGTGTCCGGCGAGGGCGAGGGCGATGCCACCTACGGCAAGCTGACC
CTGAAGTTCATCTGCACCACCGGCAAGCTGCCCGTGCCCTGGCCCACCCTCGTGACCACCCTGACCTACG
GCGTGCAGTGCTTCAGCCGCTACCCCGACCACATGAAGCAGCACGACTTCTTCAAGTCCGCCATGCCCGA
AGGCTACGTCCAGGAGCGCACCATCTTCTTCAAGGACGACGGCAACTACAAGACCCGCGCCGAGGTGAAG
TTCGAGGGCGACACCCTGGTGAACCGCATCGAGCTGAAGGGCATCGACTTCAAGGAGGACGGCAACATCC
TGGGGCACAAGCTGGAGTACAACTACAACAGCCACAACGTCTATATCATGGCCGACAAGCAGAAGAACGG
CATCAAGGTGAACTTCAAGATCCGCCACAACATCGAGGACGGCAGCGTGCAGCTCGCCGACCACTACCAG
CAGAACACCCCCATCGGCGACGGCCCCGTGCTGCTGCCCGACAACCACTACCTGAGCACCCAGTCCGCCC
TGAGCAAAGACCCCAACGAGAAGCGCGATCACATGGTCCTGCTGGAGTTCGTGACCGCCGCCGGGATCAC
TCTCGGCATGGACGAGCTGTACAAGTAAATGCATCCATGGCGGCCGCCTCGAGCATCACCATCACCATCA
CTGATTCTCCTTACGCATCTGTGCGGTATTTCACACCGCATGTACTAGTTAACTTCAGGACCTGCAGC
