>Addgene plasmid #32551 | pACBB-eGFP | addgene partial sequence | sequence record 38586 | EGFP-N 5'-CGTCGCCGTCCAGCTCGACCAG-3'
TCGCCCTTGCTCACCATATGGATCCAGATCTCCTCCTTCTACTAGACGCTCACAATTCCACACAACATAC
GAGCCGGAAGCATAAAGTGTAAAGCCTGGGGTGCCTAATGAGTGAGCTAACTCACATTAATTGCGTTGCG
CTCACTGCCCGCTTTCCAGTCGGGTCTAGATAAGTTCAGGATGAATTCATCGATGATAAGCTGTCAAACA
TGAGAATTACAACTTATATCGTATGGGGCTGACTTCAGGTGCTACATTTGAAGAGATAAATTGCACTGAA
ATCTTGAAATATTTTATCTGATTAATAAGATGATCTTCTTGAGATCGTTTTGGTCTGCGCGTAATCTCTT
GCTCTGAAAACGAAAAAACCGCCTTGCAGGGCGGTTTTTCGAAGGTTCTCTGAGCTACCAACTCTTTGAA
CCGAGGTAACTGGCTTGGAGGAGCGCAGTCACCAAAACTTGTCCTTTCAGTTTAGCCTTAACCGGCGCAT
GACTTCAAGACTAACTCCTCTAAATCAATTACCAGTGGCTGCTGCCAGTGGTGCTTTTGCATGTCTTTCC
GGGTTGGACTCAAGACGATAGTTACCGGATAAGGCGCAGCGGTCGGACTGAACGGGGGGTTCGTGCATAC
AGTCCAGCTTGGAGCGAACTGCCTACCCGGAACTGAGTGTCAGGCGTGGAATGAGACAAACGCGGCCATA
ACAGCGGAATGACACCGGTAAACCGAAAGGCAGGAACAGGAGAGCGCACGAGGGAGCCGCCAGGGGAAAC
GCCTGGTATCTTTATAGTCCTGTCGGGTTTCGCCACCACTGATTTGAGCGTCAGATTTCGTGATGCTTG
