>Addgene plasmid #32551 | pACBB-eGFP | addgene partial sequence | sequence record 39095 | pBBinR 5'-GCAGGTCCTGAAGTTAACTAG-3'
GAGAATCAGTGATGGTGATGGTGATGCTCGAGGCGGCCGCCATGGATGCATTTACTTGTACAGCTCGTCC
ATGCCGAGAGTGATCCCGGCGGCGGTCACGAACTCCAGCAGGACCATGTGATCGCGCTTCTCGTTGGGGT
CTTTGCTCAGGGCGGACTGGGTGCTCAGGTAGTGGTTGTCGGGCAGCAGCACGGGGCCGTCGCCGATGGG
GGTGTTCTGCTGGTAGTGGTCGGCGAGCTGCACGCTGCCGTCCTCGATGTTGTGGCGGATCTTGAAGTTC
ACCTTGATGCCGTTCTTCTGCTTGTCGGCCATGATATAGACGTTGTGGCTGTTGAAGTTGTACTCCAGCT
TGTGCCCCAGGATGTTGCCGTCCTCCTTGAAGTCGATGCCCTTCAGCTCGATGCGGTTCACCAGGGTGTC
GCCCTCGAACTTCACCTCGGCGCGGGTCTTGTAGTTGCCGTCGTCCTTGAAGAAGATGGTGCGCTCCTGG
ACGTAGCCTTCGGGCATGGCGGACTTGAAGAAGTCGTGCTGCTTCATGTGGTCGGGGTAGCGGCTGAAGC
ACTGCACGCCGTAGGTCAGGGTGGTCACGAGGGTGGGCCAGGGCACGGGCAGCTTGCCGGTGGTGCAGAT
GAACTTCAGGGTCAGCTTGCCGTAGGTGGCATCGCCCTCGCCCTCGCCGGACACGCTGAACTTGTGGCCG
TTTACGTCGCCGTCCAGCTCGACCAGGATGGGCACCACCCCGGTGAACAGCTCCTCGCCCTTGCTCACCA
TATGGATCCAGATCTCCTCC
